>Addgene plasmid #124443 | pJET1.2_Bod1l_Sense | depositor full sequence | sequence record 237440 | pJET1.2_Bod1l_Sense sequence 3847 bps
GCCCCTGCAGCCGAATTATATTATTTTTGCCAAATAATTTTTAACAAAAGCTCTGAAGTCTTCTTCATTT
AAATTCTTAGATGATACTTCATCTGGAAAATTGTCCCAATTAGTAGCATCACGCTGTGAGTAAGTTCTAA
ACCATTTTTTTATTGTTGTATTATCTCTAATCTTACTACTCGATGAGTTTTCGGTATTATCTCTATTTTT
AACTTGGAGCAGGTTCCATTCATTGTTTTTTTCATCATAGTGAATAAAATCAACTGCTTTAACACTTGTG
CCTGAACACCATATCCATCCGGCGTAATACGACTCACTATAGGGAGAGCGGCCGCCAGATCTTCCGGATG
GCTCGAGTTTTTCAGCAAGATGATGCCATGTCAATCTTGGAAACCATAACTTCTCTTAACCAAGAAGCTA
ACGCTGCCAGAGCTTCAACAGAAATGTCAAATGCCAAGGTCAGTGAGAGAACATCCAGAAAACTCTCATC
TCAGCCAAGCACTGACGTTAGCACAGACAAGGAGAGAGGCTCAGAAGATGCGACTGAGAGAGAAAAGGCT
ACCTCTGATTCTGGAGGAGATGGGCTAGAAGCTGCTCTCAAGTCAGAAGAACCCAGTGATCTCCCTTGTC
CAGTGGAAGAAACTAAAAATCATATGAAAGAGAATAATAGCTTACTGTTACTAAGTAAGGATGCTCAGCA
GGAAAGCACTGACCCAAAAATTAAATCAATGGACAAAGGAGAAAAGAAACCCGATGGTAATGAGAAAGGA
GAGAGAAAGAAAGAGAAGAAGGAAAAGACTGAAAAAAAAATTGATCACTCTAAAAGGAATGAAGATACAC
AGAAAGTGAAAGATGAGAGACAAGCAAAGGACAAAGAAGTGGAGAGCACAAAGCTTCCTTCTGAAAAGAG
CAACAGCAGAGCCAGGGCTGCTGAGGGGACAAAAGAAGATTGTTCTTTGTTAGATTCTGATGTGGATGGT
CTCACTGATATCACAGTCAGCTCTGTCCACACCAGTGACCTTTCGTCCTTTGAAGAAGACACAGAGGAGG
AAGTTGTCGTGTCTGAGAGCATGGAAGAAGGAGAGATTACATCAGAGGATGAAGAGAAAAACAAGCAGAA
TAAAGCAAAAGTTCAACCTGGTGATTCTAGTGATGGAAAAGCCAGAGGCGTACGGCATGCTTATGTTCAC
AAACCGTATCTTTACTCAAAGTACTACAGTGATTCTGATGACGAACTCACAGTGATCTTTCTAGAAGATC
TCCTACAATATTCTCAGCTGCCATGGAAAATCGATGTTCTTCTTTTATTCTCTCAAGATTTTCAGGCTGT
ATATTAAAACTTATATTAAGAACTATGCTAACCACCTCATCAGGAACCGTTGTAGGTGGCGTGGGTTTTC
TTGGCAATCGACTCTCATGAAAACTACGAGCTAAATATTCAATATGTTCCTCTTGACCAACTTTATTCTG
CATTTTTTTTGAACGAGGTTTAGAGCAAGCTTCAGGAAACTGAGACAGGAATTTTATTAAAAATTTAAAT
TTTGAAGAAAGTTCAGGGTTAATAGCATCCATTTTTTGCTTTGCAAGTTCCTCAGCATTCTTAACAAAAG
ACGTCTCTTTTGACATGTTTAAAGTTTAAACCTCCTGTGTGAAATTGTTATCCGCTCACAATTCCACACA
TTATACGAGCCGGAAGCATAAAGTGTAAAGCCTGGGGTGCCTAATGAGTGAGCTAACTCACATTAATTGC
GTTGCGCTCACTGCCAATTGCTTTCCAGTCGGGAAACCTGTCGTGCCAGCTGCATTAATGAATCGGCCAA
CGCGCGGGGAGAGGCGGTTTGCGTATTGGGCGCTCTTCCGCTTCCTCGCTCACTGACTCGCTGCGCTCGG
TCGTTCGGCTGCGGCGAGCGGTATCAGCTCACTCAAAGGCGGTAATACGGTTATCCACAGAATCAGGGGA
TAACGCAGGAAAGAACATGTGAGCAAAAGGCCAGCAAAAGGCCAGGAACCGTAAAAAGGCCGCGTTGCTG
GCGTTTTTCCATAGGCTCCGCCCCCCTGACGAGCATCACAAAAATCGACGCTCAAGTCAGAGGTGGCGAA
ACCCGACAGGACTATAAAGATACCAGGCGTTTCCCCCTGGAAGCTCCCTCGTGCGCTCTCCTGTTCCGAC
CCTGCCGCTTACCGGATACCTGTCCGCCTTTCTCCCTTCGGGAAGCGTGGCGCTTTCTCATAGCTCACGC
TGTAGGTATCTCAGTTCGGTGTAGGTCGTTCGCTCCAAGCTGGGCTGTGTGCACGAACCCCCCGTTCAGC
CCGACCGCTGCGCCTTATCCGGTAACTATCGTCTTGAGTCCAACCCGGTAAGACACGACTTATCGCCACT
GGCAGCAGCCACTGGTAACAGGATTAGCAGAGCGAGGTATGTAGGCGGTGCTACAGAGTTCTTGAAGTGG
TGGCCTAACTACGGCTACACTAGAAGGACAGTATTTGGTATCTGCGCTCTGCTGAAGCCAGTTACCTTCG
GAAAAAGAGTTGGTAGCTCTTGATCCGGCAAACAAACCACCGCTGGTAGCGGTGGTTTTTTTGTTTGCAA
GCAGCAGATTACGCGCAGAAAAAAAGGATCTCAAGAAGATCCTTTGATCTTTTCTACGGGGTCTGACGCT
CAGTGGAACGAAAACTCACGTTAAGGGATTTTGGTCATGAGATTATCAAAAAGGATCTTCACCTAGATCC
TTTTAAATTAAAAATGAAGTTTTAAATCAATCTAAAGTATATATGAGTAAACTTGGTCTGACAGTTACCA
ATGCTTAATCAGTGAGGCACCTATCTCAGCGATCTGTCTATTTCGTTCATCCATAGTTGCCTGACTCCCC
GTCGTGTAGATAACTACGATACGGGAGGGCTTACCATCTGGCCCCAGTGCTGCAATGATACCGCGAGACC
CACGCTCACCGGCTCCAGATTTATCAGCAATAAACCAGCCAGCCGGAAGGGCCGAGCGCAGAAGTGGTCC
TGCAACTTTATCCGCCTCCATCCAGTCTATTAATTGTTGCCGGGAAGCTAGAGTAAGTAGTTCGCCAGTT
AATAGTTTGCGCAACGTTGTTGCCATTGCTACAGGCATCGTGGTGTCACGCTCGTCGTTTGGTATGGCTT
CATTCAGCTCCGGTTCCCAACGATCAAGGCGAGTTACATGATCCCCCATGTTGTGCAAAAAAGCGGTTAG
CTCCTTCGGTCCTCCGATCGTTGTCAGAAGTAAGTTGGCCGCAGTGTTATCACTCATGGTTATGGCAGCA
CTGCATAATTCTCTTACTGTCATGCCATCCGTAAGATGCTTTTCTGTGACTGGTGAGTACTCAACCAAGT
CATTCTGAGAATAGTGTATGCGGCGACCGAGTTGCTCTTGCCCGGCGTCAATACGGGATAATACCGCGCC
ACATAGCAGAACTTTAAAAGTGCTCATCATTGGAAAACGTTCTTCGGGGCGAAAACTCTCAAGGATCTTA
CCGCTGTTGAGATCCAGTTCGATGTAACCCACTCGTGCACCCAACTGATCTTCAGCATCTTTTACTTTCA
CCAGCGTTTCTGGGTGAGCAAAAACAGGAAGGCAAAATGCCGCAAAAAAGGGAATAAGGGCGACACGGAA
ATGTTGAATACTCATACTCTTCCTTTTTCAATATTATTGAAGCATTTATCAGGGTTATTGTCTCATGAGC
GGATACATATTTGAATGTATTTAGAAAAATAAACAAATAGGGGTTCCGCGCACATTTCCCCGAAAAGTGC
CACCTGACGTCTAAGAAACCATTATTATCATGACATTAACCTATAAAAATAGGCGTATCACGAGGCC
Features (pLannotate 1.2.2; 9 found; start..end, strand, type, name):
    305..323     +  promoter       T7 promoter: promoter for bacteriophage T7 RNA polymerase
    372..1244    +  CDS            Bod1l (fragment): BD1L1_MOUSE - Also known as Kiaa1327 From Mus musculus (Mouse).
   1655..1671    -  protein_bind   lac operator: The lac repressor binds to the lac operator to inhibit transcription in E. coli. This inhibition can be relieved by adding lactose or isopropyl-β-D-thiogalactopyranoside (IPTG). lac repressor encoded by lacI
   1679..1709    -  promoter       lac UV5 promoter: E. coli lac promoter with an "up" mutation
   1724..1745    -  protein_bind   CAP binding site: CAP binding activates transcription in the presence of cAMP. E. coli catabolite activator protein
   1770..1853    -  CDS            lacI (fragment): lac repressor; lacI; The lac repressor binds to the lac operator to inhibit transcription in E. coli. This inhibition can be relieved by adding lactose or isopropyl-β-D-thiogalactopyranoside (IPTG).
   2036..2624    -  rep_origin     ori: high-copy-number ColE1/pMB1/pBR322/pUC origin of replication
   2795..3655    -  CDS            AmpR: β-lactamase; bla; confers resistance to ampicillin, carbenicillin, and related antibiotics
   3656..3760    -  promoter       AmpR promoter: bla
