>Addgene plasmid #124443 | pJET1.2_Bod1l_Sense | addgene full sequence | sequence record 241987 | Addgene NGS Result
TCTCCCCGCGCGTTGGCCGATTCATTAATGCAGCTGGCACGACAGGTTTCCCGACTGGAAAGCAATTGGC
AGTGAGCGCAACGCAATTAATGTGAGTTAGCTCACTCATTAGGCACCCCAGGCTTTACACTTTATGCTTC
CGGCTCGTATAATGTGTGGAATTATGAGCGGATAATAATTTCACACAGGAGGTTTAAACTTTAAACATGT
CAAAAGAGACGTCTTTTGTTAAGAATGCTGAGGAACTTGCAAAGCAAAAAATGGATGCTATTAACCCTGA
ACTTTCTTCAAAATTTAAATTTTTAATAAAATTCCTGTCTCAGTTTCCTGAAGCTTGCTCTAAACCTCGT
TCAAAAAAAATGCAGAATAAAGTTGGTCAAGAGGAACATATTGAATATTTAGCTCGTAGTTTTCATGAGA
GTCGATTGCCAAGAAAACCCACGCCACCTACAACGGTTCCTGATGAGGTGGTTAGCATAGTTCTTAATAT
AAGTTTTAATATACAGCCTGAAAATCTTGAGAGAATAAAAGAAGAACATCGATTTTCCATGGCAGCTGAG
AATATTGTAGGAGATCTTCTAGAAAGATCACTGTGAGTTCGTCATCAGAATCACTGTAGTACTTTGAGTA
AAGATACGGTTTGTGAACATAAGCATGCCGTACGCCTCTGGCTTTTCCATCACTAGAATCACCAGGTTGA
ACTTTTGCTTTATTCTGCTTGTTTTTCTCTTCATCCTCTGATGTAATCTCTCCTTCTTCCATGCTCTCAG
ACACGACAACTTCCTCCTCTGTGTCTTCTTCAAAGGACGAAAGGTCACTGGTGTGGACAGAGCTGACTGT
GATATCAGTGAGACCATCCACATCAGAATCTAACAAAGAACAATCTTCTTTTGTCCCCTCAGCAGCCCTG
GCTCTGCTGTTGCTCTTTTCAGAAGGAAGCTTTGTGCTCTCCACTTCTTTGTCCTTTGCTTGTCTCTCAT
CTTTCACTTTCTGTGTATCTTCATTCCTTTTAGAGTGATCAATTTTTTTTTCAGTCTTTTCCTTCTTCTC
TTTCTTTCTCTCTCCTTTCTCATTACCATCGGGTTTCTTTTCTCCTTTGTCCATTGATTTAATTTTTGGG
TCAGTGCTTTCCTGCTGAGCATCCTTACTTAGTAACAGTAAGCTATTATTCTCTTTCATATGATTTTTAG
TTTCTTCCACTGGACAAGGGAGATCACTGGGTTCTTCTGACTTGAGAGCAGCTTCTAGCCCATCTCCTCC
AGAATCAGAGGTAGCCTTTTCTCTCTCAGTCGCATCTTCTGAGCCTCTCTCCTTGTCTGTGCTAACGTCA
GTGCTTGGCTGAGATGAGAGTTTTCTGGATGTTCTCTCACTGACCTTGGCATTTGACATTTCTGTTGAAG
CTCTGGCAGCGTTAGCTTCTTGGTTAAGAGAAGTTATGGTTTCCAAGATTGACATGGCATCATCTTGCTG
AAAAACTCGAGCCATCCGGAAGATCTGGCGGCCGCTCTCCCTATAGTGAGTCGTATTACGCCGGATGGAT
ATGGTGTTCAGGCACAAGTGTTAAAGCAGTTGATTTTATTCACTATGATGAAAAAAACAATGAATGGAAC
CTGCTCCAAGTTAAAAATAGAGATAATACCGAAAACTCATCGAGTAGTAAGATTAGAGATAATACAACAA
TAAAAAAATGGTTTAGAACTTACTCACAGCGTGATGCTACTAATTGGGACAATTTTCCAGATGAAGTATC
ATCTAAGAATTTAAATGAAGAAGACTTCAGAGCTTTTGTTAAAAATTATTTGGCAAAAATAATATAATTC
GGCTGCAGGGGCGGCCTCGTGATACGCCTATTTTTATAGGTTAATGTCATGATAATAATGGTTTCTTAGA
CGTCAGGTGGCACTTTTCGGGGAAATGTGCGCGGAACCCCTATTTGTTTATTTTTCTAAATACATTCAAA
TATGTATCCGCTCATGAGACAATAACCCTGATAAATGCTTCAATAATATTGAAAAAGGAAGAGTATGAGT
ATTCAACATTTCCGTGTCGCCCTTATTCCCTTTTTTGCGGCATTTTGCCTTCCTGTTTTTGCTCACCCAG
AAACGCTGGTGAAAGTAAAAGATGCTGAAGATCAGTTGGGTGCACGAGTGGGTTACATCGAACTGGATCT
CAACAGCGGTAAGATCCTTGAGAGTTTTCGCCCCGAAGAACGTTTTCCAATGATGAGCACTTTTAAAGTT
CTGCTATGTGGCGCGGTATTATCCCGTATTGACGCCGGGCAAGAGCAACTCGGTCGCCGCATACACTATT
CTCAGAATGACTTGGTTGAGTACTCACCAGTCACAGAAAAGCATCTTACGGATGGCATGACAGTAAGAGA
ATTATGCAGTGCTGCCATAACCATGAGTGATAACACTGCGGCCAACTTACTTCTGACAACGATCGGAGGA
CCGAAGGAGCTAACCGCTTTTTTGCACAACATGGGGGATCATGTAACTCGCCTTGATCGTTGGGAACCGG
AGCTGAATGAAGCCATACCAAACGACGAGCGTGACACCACGATGCCTGTAGCAATGGCAACAACGTTGCG
CAAACTATTAACTGGCGAACTACTTACTCTAGCTTCCCGGCAACAATTAATAGACTGGATGGAGGCGGAT
AAAGTTGCAGGACCACTTCTGCGCTCGGCCCTTCCGGCTGGCTGGTTTATTGCTGATAAATCTGGAGCCG
GTGAGCGTGGGTCTCGCGGTATCATTGCAGCACTGGGGCCAGATGGTAAGCCCTCCCGTATCGTAGTTAT
CTACACGACGGGGAGTCAGGCAACTATGGATGAACGAAATAGACAGATCGCTGAGATAGGTGCCTCACTG
ATTAAGCATTGGTAACTGTCAGACCAAGTTTACTCATATATACTTTAGATTGATTTAAAACTTCATTTTT
AATTTAAAAGGATCTAGGTGAAGATCCTTTTTGATAATCTCATGACCAAAATCCCTTAACGTGAGTTTTC
GTTCCACTGAGCGTCAGACCCCGTAGAAAAGATCAAAGGATCTTCTTGAGATCCTTTTTTTCTGCGCGTA
ATCTGCTGCTTGCAAACAAAAAAACCACCGCTACCAGCGGTGGTTTGTTTGCCGGATCAAGAGCTACCAA
CTCTTTTTCCGAAGGTAACTGGCTTCAGCAGAGCGCAGATACCAAATACTGTTCTTCTAGTGTAGCCGTA
GTTAGGCCACCACTTCAAGAACTCTGTAGCACCGCCTACATACCTCGCTCTGCTAATCCTGTTACCAGTG
GCTGCTGCCAGTGGCGATAAGTCGTGTCTTACCGGGTTGGACTCAAGACGATAGTTACCGGATAAGGCGC
AGCGGTCGGGCTGAACGGGGGGTTCGTGCACACAGCCCAGCTTGGAGCGAACGACCTACACCGAACTGAG
ATACCTACAGCGTGAGCTATGAGAAAGCGCCACGCTTCCCGAAGGGAGAAAGGCGGACAGGTATCCGGTA
AGCGGCAGGGTCGGAACAGGAGAGCGCACGAGGGAGCTTCCAGGGGGAAACGCCTGGTATCTTTATAGTC
CTGTCGGGTTTCGCCACCTCTGACTTGAGCGTCGATTTTTGTGATGCTCGTCAGGGGGGCGGAGCCTATG
GAAAAACGCCAGCAACGCGGCCTTTTTACGGTTCCTGGCCTTTTGCTGGCCTTTTGCTCACATGTTCTTT
CCTGCGTTATCCCCTGATTCTGTGGATAACCGTATTACCGCCTTTGAGTGAGCTGATACCGCTCGCCGCA
GCCGAACGACCGAGCGCAGCGAGTCAGTGAGCGAGGAAGCGGAAGAGCGCCCAATACGCAAACCGCC
Features (pLannotate 1.2.2; 8 found; start..end, strand, type, name):
     88..109     +  protein_bind   CAP binding site: CAP binding activates transcription in the presence of cAMP. E. coli catabolite activator protein
    124..154     +  promoter       lac UV5 promoter: E. coli lac promoter with an "up" mutation
    589..1461    -  CDS            Bod1l (fragment): BD1L1_MOUSE - Also known as Kiaa1327 From Mus musculus (Mouse).
   1510..1528    -  promoter       T7 promoter: promoter for bacteriophage T7 RNA polymerase
   1920..2024    +  promoter       AmpR promoter: bla
   2025..2885    +  CDS            AmpR: β-lactamase; bla; confers resistance to ampicillin, carbenicillin, and related antibiotics
   3056..3644    +  rep_origin     ori: high-copy-number ColE1/pMB1/pBR322/pUC origin of replication
   3827..63      +  CDS            lacI (fragment) (across the origin): lac repressor; lacI; The lac repressor binds to the lac operator to inhibit transcription in E. coli. This inhibition can be relieved by adding lactose or isopropyl-β-D-thiogalactopyranoside (IPTG).
