[The description below was written by a language model from this plasmid's Addgene catalogue record and pLannotate feature annotations shown in this document.]
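Description:
pJET1.2_Bod1l_Sense is a small (3,847 bp) bacterial cloning plasmid used as a template for in vitro transcription of an in situ hybridization probe. It is built on the commercial pJET1.2/blunt PCR-cloning backbone (2,974 bp) and is maintained in E. coli at high copy through a ColE1/pUC-type origin of replication. Selection is by ampicillin, conferred by a β-lactamase gene under its own bla promoter. The remaining annotated elements are backbone remnants of the lac regulatory region: a lacI fragment, a CAP binding site, a lac UV5 promoter and, in the depositor's sequence, a lac operator. They have no stated role in probe synthesis.

The insert is an 873 bp fragment of the mouse Bod1l gene (biorientation of chromosomes in cell division 1-like), ligated into the blunt EcoRV cloning site, which was destroyed at both junctions. Both sequence records, the depositor's and the repository's sequencing result, are the same length and show the same arrangement in opposite orientations. In each, a T7 promoter lies just upstream of the Bod1l fragment and on the same strand as its coding sequence. Transcription by T7 RNA polymerase should therefore yield RNA of the same sense as the endogenous mRNA. Sense probes of this kind generally serve as the negative control alongside a matching antisense probe in in situ hybridization, although the record describes the purpose only as sense probe transcription. The plasmid was deposited with a genomic study of mice selectively bred for longer limbs.
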