Addgene plasmid #124443: pJET1.2_Bod1l_Sense
Purpose: Plasmid for sense in situ probe in vitro transcription
Depositing lab: Yingguang Frank Chan. Depositing organization: Max Planck Institute for Developmental Biology. Publication: An integrative genomic analysis of the Longshanks selection experiment for longer limbs in mice. Castro JP, Yancoskie MN, Marchini M, Belohlavy S, Hiramatsu L, Kucka M, Beluch WH, Naumann R, Skuplik I, Cobb J, Barton NH, Rolian C, Chan YF. Elife. 2019 Jun 6;8:e42014. doi: 10.7554/eLife.42014. PubMed 31169497.
Backbone
  Vector backbone: pJET1.2/blunt
  Backbone manufacturer: Thermo Scientific (CloneJET PCR Cloning Kit)
  Backbone size w/o insert (bp): 2974
  Total vector size (bp): 3847
  Vector type: In situ probe
Growth in bacteria
  Bacterial resistance: Ampicillin, 100 μg/mL
  Growth temperature: 37°C
  Growth strain: DH5alpha
  Copy number: High Copy
Gene/Insert
  Gene/Insert name: Biorientation of chromosomes in cell division 1-like (alt name: Bod1l)
  Species: M. musculus (mouse)
  Insert size (bp): 873
  Entrez Gene: Bod1l (a.k.a. A230054D04Rik, AI853319, FAM44A, mKIAA1327)
  Promoter: T7
  Cloning method: Restriction Enzyme; 5′ cloning site EcoRV (destroyed during cloning); 3′ cloning site EcoRV (destroyed during cloning)
  Sequencing primers: 5′ CGACTCACTATAGGGAGAGCGGC; 3′ AAGAACATCGATTTTCCATGGCAG
Terms and licenses: Academic/Nonprofit Terms; Industry Terms: Not Available to Industry
How to cite: pJET1.2_Bod1l_Sense was a gift from Yingguang Frank Chan (Addgene plasmid # 124443 ; http://n2t.net/addgene:124443 ; RRID:Addgene_124443)
